Addgene plasmid #142107: TFORF2489
Purpose: Lentiviral vector for overexpressing transcription factor ORFs with unique 24-bp barcodes. Barcodes facilitate identification of transcription factors in pooled screens.
Depositing lab: Feng Zhang. Depositing organization: Broad Institute. Publication: A transcription factor atlas of directed differentiation. Joung J, Ma S, Tay T, Geiger-Schuller KR, Kirchgatterer PC, Verdine VK, Guo B, Arias-Garcia MA, Allen WE, Singh A, Kuksenko O, Abudayyeh OO, Gootenberg JS, Fu Z, Macrae RK, Buenrostro JD, Regev A, Zhang F. Cell. 2023 Jan 5;186(1):209-229.e26. doi: 10.1016/j.cell.2022.11.026. PubMed 36608654.
Backbone
  Vector backbone: pLX_TRC317
  Backbone manufacturer: Broad Institute Genetic Perturbation Platform
  Backbone size w/o insert (bp): 8264
  Vector type: Mammalian Expression, Lentiviral
  Selectable markers: Puromycin
Growth in bacteria
  Bacterial resistance: Ampicillin, 100 μg/mL
  Growth temperature: 30°C
  Growth strain: NEB Stable
  Copy number: High Copy
Gene/Insert
  Gene/Insert name: ZBTB10
  Species: H. sapiens (human)
  Insert size (bp): 2645
  Entrez Gene: ZBTB10 (a.k.a. RINZF)
  Promoter: EF1a
  Cloning method: Unknown
  Sequencing primers: 5′ GGGTGGAGACTGAAGTTAGGCCAG; 3′ CACATAGCGTAAAAGGAGCAACATAG
Terms and licenses: Academic/Nonprofit Terms; Industry Terms: Not Available to Industry
Depositor comments: NM_023929,ENST00000426744 . The transcription factor ORF portion of this plasmid was synthesized by Genewiz. Please test multiple small colonies in case of plasmid recombination. To make this collection available in a timely manner, a portion of this collection was not fully sequenced by Addgene. If an Addgene verified full plasmid sequence is not available, please contact us prior to placing an order to request the full sequence.
How to cite: TFORF2489 was a gift from Feng Zhang (Addgene plasmid # 142107 ; http://n2t.net/addgene:142107 ; RRID:Addgene_142107)
