[The description below was written by a language model from this plasmid's Addgene catalogue record and pLannotate feature annotations shown in this document.]
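Description:
TFORF2489 is a lentiviral mammalian expression plasmid built on the pLX_TRC317 backbone. It belongs to a barcoded transcription factor ORF collection and carries human ZBTB10 (also known as RINZF), a zinc finger and BTB domain protein thought to act in transcriptional regulation. In bacteria it replicates from a high-copy ColE1/pUC-type origin and is selected with ampicillin through the β-lactamase gene. An f1 origin and remnants of a lac/lacZα cloning region flanked by T3 and T7 promoters are also present in the backbone. The depositor notes that the plasmid can recombine, a common issue with repeated LTR sequences.

The viral portion has a third-generation layout. An RSV promoter drives a truncated HIV-1 5' LTR, followed by the Ψ packaging signal, a gag fragment, the RRE for Rev-dependent export of the genomic RNA, and a cPPT/CTS element. The cassette ends in a ΔU3 self-inactivating 3' LTR, with an SV40 polyadenylation signal downstream. Within the transferred region, an SV40 promoter expresses puromycin N-acetyltransferase for selecting transduced cells. A separate EF-1α promoter drives constitutive expression of the ZBTB10 ORF, and a WPRE downstream of the ORF enhances transcript stability and expression. According to the record, each construct in the collection carries a unique 24-bp barcode. The feature table does not annotate it, so its position is not stated, and the short U6 promoter fragment annotated just after the ORF is unexplained in the record.

The construct is intended for overexpressing ZBTB10 in mammalian cells after lentiviral delivery. It is particularly suited to pooled screens, such as directed differentiation studies, where the barcode identifies which transcription factor each cell received.
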