Features (pLannotate 1.2.2; 31 found; start..end, strand, type, name):
      5..231     +  promoter       RSV promoter: Rous sarcoma virus enhancer/promoter
    232..412     +  LTR            5' LTR (truncated): truncated 5' long terminal repeat (LTR) from HIV-1
    459..584     +  misc_feature   HIV-1 Ψ: packaging signal of human immunodeficiency virus type 1
    568..931     +  CDS            HIV-1 gag (fragment): gag protein from human immunodeficiency virus 1; gag
   1077..1310    +  misc_feature   RRE: The Rev response element (RRE) of HIV-1 allows for Rev-dependent mRNA export from the nucleus to the cytoplasm.
   1687..1713    +  CDS            Rev (fragment): human immunodeficiency virus 1 (HIV-1) Rev protein; rev; enhances nuclear export of unspliced and incompletely spliced viral mRNAs
   1720..1743    +  promoter       SV40 promoter (fragment): SV40 early promoter
   1744..1815    +  promoter       SV40 promoter (fragment): SV40 enhancer and early promoter
   1839..1974    +  rep_origin     SV40 ori: SV40 origin of replication
   2020..2616    +  CDS            PuroR (fragment): puromycin N-acetyltransferase; pac from Streptomyces; confers resistance to puromycin
   2665..2782    +  misc_feature   cPPT/CTS: central polypurine tract and central termination sequence of HIV-1
   2847..2913    +  CDS            small t antigen (fragment): SV40 (simian virus 40) small t antigen
   2920..4098    +  promoter       EF-1α promoter: strong constitutive promoter for human elongation factor EF-1α
   4115..6655    +  CDS            ZBTB10: ZBT10_HUMAN - Also known as RINZF, RINZFC. Experimental evidence at protein level: Swiss-Prot protein existence level 1. May be involved in transcriptional regulation. From Homo sapiens (Human).
   6671..6724    +  promoter       U6 promoter (fragment): RNA polymerase III promoter for human U6 snRNA
   6766..7354    +  misc_feature   WPRE: woodchuck hepatitis virus posttranscriptional regulatory element
   7405..7424    +  misc_feature   cPPT/CTS (fragment): central polypurine tract and central termination sequence of HIV-1
   7426..7659    +  LTR            3' LTR (ΔU3): self-inactivating 3' long terminal repeat (LTR) from HIV-1
   7737..7858    +  polyA_signal   SV40 poly(A) signal: SV40 polyadenylation signal
   7898..8033    +  rep_origin     SV40 ori: SV40 origin of replication
   8054..8072    -  promoter       T7 promoter: promoter for bacteriophage T7 RNA polymerase
   8080..8235    +  CDS            lacZα (fragment): LacZα fragment of β-galactosidase; lacZ fragment
   8240..8668    +  rep_origin     f1 ori (sequence partly withheld): f1 bacteriophage origin of replication; arrow indicates direction of (+) strand synthesis
   8721..8825    +  promoter       AmpR promoter: bla
   8826..9686    +  CDS            AmpR: β-lactamase; bla; confers resistance to ampicillin, carbenicillin, and related antibiotics
   9857..10445   +  rep_origin     ori: high-copy-number ColE1/pMB1/pBR322/pUC origin of replication
  10628..10720   +  CDS            lacI (fragment): lac repressor; lacI; The lac repressor binds to the lac operator to inhibit transcription in E. coli. This inhibition can be relieved by adding lactose or isopropyl-β-D-thiogalactopyranoside (IPTG).
  10733..10754   +  protein_bind   CAP binding site: CAP binding activates transcription in the presence of cAMP. E. coli catabolite activator protein
  10769..10799   +  promoter       lac promoter: promoter for the E. coli lac operon
  10803..10825   +  protein_bind   lac operator (fragment): The lac repressor binds to the lac operator to inhibit transcription in E. coli. This inhibition can be relieved by adding lactose or isopropyl-β-D-thiogalactopyranoside (IPTG). lac repressor encoded by lacI
  10868..10886   +  promoter       T3 promoter: promoter for bacteriophage T3 RNA polymerase
>Addgene plasmid #142107 | TFORF2489 | addgene full sequence | sequence record 454931 | Addgene NGS Result
TTAATGTAGTCTTATGCAATACTCTTGTAGTCTTGCAACATGGTAACGATGAGTTAGCAACATGCCTTAC
AAGGAGAGAAAAAGCACCGTGCATGCCGATTGGTGGAAGTAAGGTGGTACGATCGTGCCTTATTAGGAAG
GCAACAGACGGGTCTGACATGGATTGGACGAACCACTGAATTGCCGCATTGCAGAGATATTGTATTTAAG
TGCCTAGCTCGATACATAAACGGGTCTCTCTGGTTAGACCAGATCTGAGCCTGGGAGCTCTCTGGCTAAC
TAGGGAACCCACTGCTTAAGCCTCAATAAAGCTTGCCTTGAGTGCTTCAAGTAGTGTGTGCCCGTCTGTT
GTGTGACTCTGGTAACTAGAGATCCCTCAGACCCTTTTAGTCAGTGTGGAAAATCTCTAGCAGTGGCGCC
CGAACAGGGACTTGAAAGCGAAAGGGAAACCAGAGGAGCTCTCTCGACGCAGGACTCGGCTTGCTGAAGC
GCGCACGGCAAGAGGCGAGGGGCGGCGACTGGTGAGTACGCCAAAAATTTTGACTAGCGGAGGCTAGAAG
GAGAGAGATGGGTGCGAGAGCGTCAGTATTAAGCGGGGGAGAATTAGATCGCGATGGGAAAAAATTCGGT
TAAGGCCAGGGGGAAAGAAAAAATATAAATTAAAACATATAGTATGGGCAAGCAGGGAGCTAGAACGATT
CGCAGTTAATCCTGGCCTGTTAGAAACATCAGAAGGCTGTAGACAAATACTGGGACAGCTACAACCATCC
CTTCAGACAGGATCAGAAGAACTTAGATCATTATATAATACAGTAGCAACCCTCTATTGTGTGCATCAAA
GGATAGAGATAAAAGACACCAAGGAAGCTTTAGACAAGATAGAGGAAGAGCAAAACAAAAGTAAGACCAC
CGCACAGCAAGCGGCCGCTGATCTTCAGACCTGGAGGAGGAGATATGAGGGACAATTGGAGAAGTGAATT
ATATAAATATAAAGTAGTAAAAATTGAACCATTAGGAGTAGCACCCACCAAGGCAAAGAGAAGAGTGGTG
CAGAGAGAAAAAAGAGCAGTGGGAATAGGAGCTTTGTTCCTTGGGTTCTTGGGAGCAGCAGGAAGCACTA
TGGGCGCAGCGTCAATGACGCTGACGGTACAGGCCAGACAATTATTGTCTGGTATAGTGCAGCAGCAGAA
CAATTTGCTGAGGGCTATTGAGGCGCAACAGCATCTGTTGCAACTCACAGTCTGGGGCATCAAGCAGCTC
CAGGCAAGAATCCTGGCTGTGGAAAGATACCTAAAGGATCAACAGCTCCTGGGGATTTGGGGTTGCTCTG
GAAAACTCATTTGCACCACTGCTGTGCCTTGGAATGCTAGTTGGAGTAATAAATCTCTGGAACAGATTTG
GAATCACACGACCTGGATGGAGTGGGACAGAGAAATTAACAATTACACAAGCTTAATACACTCCTTAATT
GAAGAATCGCAAAACCAGCAAGAAAAGAATGAACAAGAATTATTGGAATTAGATAAATGGGCAAGTTTGT
GGAATTGGTTTAACATAACAAATTGGCTGTGGTATATAAAATTATTCATAATGATAGTAGGAGGCTTGGT
AGGTTTAAGAATAGTTTTTGCTGTACTTTCTATAGTGAATAGAGTTAGGCAGGGATATTCACCATTATCG
TTTCAGACCCACCTCCCAACCCCGAGGGGACCCATGCATTGCATCTCAATTAGTCAGCAACCAGGTGTGG
AAAGTCCCCAGGCTCCCCAGCAGGCAGAAGTATGCAAAGCATGCGTCTCAATTAGTCAGCAACCATAGTC
CCGCCCCTAACTCCGCCCATCCCGCCCCTAACTCCGCCCAGTTCCGCCCATTCTCCGCCCCATGGCTGAC
TAATTTTTTTTATTTATGCAGAGGCCGAGGCCGCCTCGGCCTCTGAGCTATTCCAGAAGTAGTGAGGAGG
CTTTTTTGGAGGCCTAGGCTTTTGCAAAAAGCTTTCTAGAGGTACCACCGGAGCTTACCATGACCGAGTA
CAAGCCCACGGTGCGCCTCGCCACCCGCGACGACGTCCCCAGGGCCGTACGCACCCTCGCCGCCGCGTTC
GCCGACTACCCCGCCACGCGCCACACCGTCGATCCGGACCGCCACATCGAGCGGGTCACCGAGCTGCAAG
AACTCTTCCTCACGCGCGTCGGGCTCGACATCGGCAAGGTGTGGGTCGCGGACGACGGCGCCGCCGTGGC
GGTCTGGACCACGCCGGAGAGCGTCGAAGCGGGGGCGGTGTTCGCCGAGATCGGCCCGCGCATGGCCGAG
TTGAGCGGTTCCCGGCTGGCCGCGCAGCAACAGATGGAAGGCCTCCTGGCGCCGCACCGGCCCAAGGAGC
CCGCGTGGTTCCTGGCCACCGTCGGCGTCTCGCCCGACCACCAGGGCAAGGGTCTGGGCAGCGCCGTCGT
GCTCCCCGGAGTGGAGGCGGCCGAGCGCGCCGGGGTGCCCGCCTTCCTGGAGACCTCCGCGCCCCGCAAC
CTCCCCTTCTACGAGCGGCTCGGCTTCACCGTCACCGCCGACGTCGAGGTGCCCGAAGGACCGCGCACCT
GGTGCATGACCCGCAAGCCCGGTGCCAGTTAACGAATTCTAGATCTTGAGACAAATGGCAGTATTCATCC
ACAATTTTAAAAGAAAAGGGGGGATTGGGGGGTACAGTGCAGGGGAAAGAATAGTAGACATAATAGCAAC
AGACATACAAACTAAAGAATTACAAAAACAAATTACAAAAATTCAAAATTTTCGGGTTTATTACAGGGAC
AGCAGAGATCCACTTTGGCGCCGGCTCGAGGCCTGCAGGTGCAAAGATGGATAAAGTTTTAAACAGAGAG
GAATCTTTGCAGCTAATGGACCTTCTAGGTCTTGAAAGGAGTGGGAATTGGCTCCGGTGCCCGTCAGTGG
GCAGAGCGCACATCGCCCACAGTCCCCGAGAAGTTGGGGGGAGGGGTCGGCAATTGAACCGGTGCCTAGA
GAAGGTGGCGCGGGGTAAACTGGGAAAGTGATGTCGTGTACTGGCTCCGCCTTTTTCCCGAGGGTGGGGG
AGAACCGTATATAAGTGCAGTAGTCGCCGTGAACGTTCTTTTTCGCAACGGGTTTGCCGCCAGAACACAG
GTAAGTGCCGTGTGTGGTTCCCGCGGGCCTGGCCTCTTTACGGGTTATGGCCCTTGCGTGCCTTGAATTA
CTTCCACCTGGCTGCAGTACGTGATTCTTGATCCCGAGCTTCGGGTTGGAAGTGGGTGGGAGAGTTCGAG
GCCTTGCGCTTAAGGAGCCCCTTCGCCTCGTGCTTGAGTTGAGGCCTGGCCTGGGCGCTGGGGCCGCCGC
GTGCGAATCTGGTGGCACCTTCGCGCCTGTCTCGCTGCTTTCGATAAGTCTCTAGCCATTTAAAATTTTT
GATGACCTGCTGCGACGCTTTTTTTCTGGCAAGATAGTCTTGTAAATGCGGGCCAAGATCTGCACACTGG
TATTTCGGTTTTTGGGGCCGCGGGCGGCGACGGGGCCCGTGCGTCCCAGCGCACATGTTCGGCGAGGCGG
GGCCTGCGAGCGCGGCCACCGAGAATCGGACGGGGGTAGTCTCAAGCTGGCCGGCCTGCTCTGGTGCCTG
GCCTCGCGCCGCCGTGTATCGCCCCGCCCTGGGCGGCAAGGCTGGCCCGGTCGGCACCAGTTGCGTGAGC
GGAAAGATGGCCGCTTCCCGGCCCTGCTGCAGGGAGCTCAAAATGGAGGACGCGGCGCTCGGGAGAGCGG
GCGGGTGAGTCACCCACACAAAGGAAAAGGGCCTTTCCGTCCTCAGCCGTCGCTTCATGTGACTCCACGG
AGTACCGGGCGCCGTCCAGGCACCTCGATTAGTTCTCGAGCTTTTGGAGTACGTCGTCTTTAGGTTGGGG
GGAGGGGTTTTATGCGATGGAGTTTCCCCACACTGAGTGGGTGGAGACTGAAGTTAGGCCAGCTTGGCAC
TTGATGTAATTCTCCTTGGAATTTGCCCTTTTTGAGTTTGGATCTTGGTTCATTCTCAAGCCTCAGACAG
TGGTTCAAAGTTTTTTTCTTCCATTTCAGGTGTCGTGAGGCTAGCACCGCCACCATGTCGTTCAGTGAAA
TGAACCGCAGGACGCTGGCGTTCCGAGGAGGCGGGTTGGTCACCGCTAGCGGCGGCGGCTCCACGAACAA
TAACGCTGGCGGGGAGGCCTCAGCTTGGCCTCCGCAGCCCCAGCCGAGACAGCCCCCGCCGCCAGCGCCG
CCCGCGCTTCAGCCGCCTAATGGGCGGGGGGCCGACGAGGAAGTGGAATTGGAGGGCCTGGAGCCCCAAG
ACCTGGAGGCCTCCGCCGGGCCGGCCGCCGGCGCCGCCGAGGAAGCCAAGGAGTTGCTGCTCCCCCAAGA
CGCGGGCGGCCCCACCTCGCTTGGCGGTGGCGCGGGGGGCCCCCTGCTAGCGGAAAGGAACCGTCGGACT
CTGGCCTTCCGAGGCGGCGGCGGCGGGGGTCTCGGCAACAATGGCAGTAGCCGCGGCCGCCCCGAGACCT
CGGTGTGGCCCTTGAGGCATTTCAATGGGCGAGGGCCGGCGACTGTGGATCTGGAGCTGGACGCGCTGGA
GGGGAAGGAGTTGATGCAGGACGGCGCGTCCCTGAGCGACAGCACCGAGGACGAGGAGGAGGGGGCGAGC
CTGGGCGACGGCAGCGGGGCGGAAGGCGGCAGCTGCAGCAGCAGCAGGCGGTCGGGCGGCGATGGCGGGG
ACGAAGTGGAGGGCAGCGGTGTGGGAGCTGGCGAAGGAGAGACTGTCCAGCACTTCCCGCTCGCGCGGCC
CAAGTCTCTAATGCAGAAGCTCCAATGCTCCTTCCAGACCTCCTGGCTCAAGGACTTTCCCTGGCTGCGC
TATTCCAAGGATACTGGTCTTATGTCTTGCGGCTGGTGCCAAAAGACCCCTGCAGATGGGGGAAGCGTGG
ACCTTCCCCCAGTGGGGCATGATGAGCTTTCGCGAGGGACCCGCAACTACAAGAAAACCCTCCTCCTGAG
GCACCACGTCTCTACCGAGCACAAACTCCACGAAGCCAACGCCCAGGAGTCAGAAATACCATCAGAGGAG
GGGTACTGTGACTTTAATAGTAGGCCAAATGAGAACTCTTATTGCTATCAACTTCTGCGACAACTAAATG
AACAGAGAAAGAAAGGTATTCTTTGTGATGTCAGCATTGTGGTAAGCGGAAAAATCTTCAAAGCTCATAA
GAACATCCTGGTTGCAGGCAGCCGTTTCTTTAAGACTTTATATTGCTTTTCAAACAAAGAAAGCCCTAAC
CAAAACAATACTACCCACTTAGATATTGCTGCAGTTCAAGGTTTTTCAGTCATCTTGGACTTCTTGTATT
CTGGTAACCTGGTGCTCACAAGCCAAAATGCCATTGAAGTTATGACCGTGGCCAGCTATCTTCAAATGAG
TGAAGTTGTTCAAACTTGCCGAAATTTCATTAAAGATGCCTTAAATATAAGCATTAAATCAGAAGCTCCA
GAGTCTGTAGTTGTGGACTATAATAATAGAAAACCAGTTAATAGAGATGGTCTGTCTTCATCACGGGATC
AAAAAATTGCCAGTTTTTGGGCAACACGGAATCTTACCAATTTGGCAAGTAATGTAAAGATTGAAAATGA
TGGTTGTAATGTCGACGAGGGCCAAATAGAAAACTACCAAATGAATGACAGTAGTTGGGTCCAGGATGGA
TCTCCTGAAATGGCTGAAAATGAATCTGAAGGTCAAACAAAAGTGTTTATTTGGAATAATATGGGCTCCC
AGGGAATTCAAGAGACTGGCAAAACAAGGAGGAAAAACCAAACTACAAAAAGATTTATTTATAATATTCC
ACCTAATAATGAAACGAATTTAGAAGATTGCTCAGTAATGCAGCCACCTGTTGCCTATCCAGAAGAAAAT
ACACTACTCATCAAGGAAGAACCAGATTTAGATGGTGCTCTACTCTCGGGGCCAGATGGTGATAGGAATG
TGAATGCAAATTTATTGGCTGAAGCTGGCACTAGTCAAGATGGAGGTGATGCTGGTACTTCACATGATTT
CAAGTATGGTTTGATGCCTGGTGCTTCAAATGATTTCAAGTATGGATTATTGCCAGAATCTTGGCCAAAA
CAAGAAACCTGGGAAAATGGTGAATCATCTCTAATCATGAACAAGTTAAAATGCCCTCATTGTAGCTATG
TAGCCAAATACAGACGAACACTAAAAAGGCACTTGCTCATTCACACAGGAGTGAGATCATTTAGCTGTGA
TATTTGTGGAAAACTGTTTACTCGAAGAGAACATGTAAAAAGACATTCCCTGGTGCATAAAAAGGATAAA
AAATACAAATGTATGGTGTGTAAGAAGATCTTCATGTTAGCAGCCAGTGTTGGAATAAGACATGGATCTC
GACGTTATGGTGTTTGTGTAGACTGTGCAGATAAATCACAGCCAGGAGGGCAAGAAGGTGTAGATCAGGG
ACAGGATACAGAATTCCCTCGGGATGAAGAATACGAGGAGAATGAAGTAGGAGAAGCTGATGAAGAGCTA
GTTGATGATGGAGAAGATCAGAATGATCCCTCTCGATGGGATGAATCAGGAGAAGTTTGTATGTCTCTAG
ATGATTAGTAATGAACTAGTCCGTAACTTGAAAGTATTTCGATTTCTTGGCTTTATATATCTTGTGGAAA
GGACGACTTATATCCTAGGCTCCGACCGCTACGCGTTAAGTCGACAATCAACCTCTGGATTACAAAATTT
GTGAAAGATTGACTGGTATTCTTAACTATGTTGCTCCTTTTACGCTATGTGGATACGCTGCTTTAATGCC
TTTGTATCATGCTATTGCTTCCCGTATGGCTTTCATTTTCTCCTCCTTGTATAAATCCTGGTTGCTGTCT
CTTTATGAGGAGTTGTGGCCCGTTGTCAGGCAACGTGGCGTGGTGTGCACTGTGTTTGCTGACGCAACCC
CCACTGGTTGGGGCATTGCCACCACCTGTCAGCTCCTTTCCGGGACTTTCGCTTTCCCCCTCCCTATTGC
CACGGCGGAACTCATCGCCGCCTGCCTTGCCCGCTGCTGGACAGGGGCTCGGCTGTTGGGCACTGACAAT
TCCGTGGTGTTGTCGGGGAAATCATCGTCCTTTCCTTGGCTGCTCGCCTGTGTTGCCACCTGGATTCTGC
GCGGGACGTCCTTCTGCTACGTCCCTTCGGCCCTCAATCCAGCGGACCTTCCTTCCCGCGGCCTGCTGCC
GGCTCTGCGGCCTCTTCCGCGTCTTCGCCTTCGCCCTCAGACGAGTCGGATCTCCCTTTGGGCCGCCTCC
CCGCGTCGACTTTAAGACCAATGACTTACAAGGCAGCTGTAGATCTTAGCCACTTTTTAAAAGAAAAGGG
GGGACTGGAAGGGCTAATTCACTCCCAACGAAGACAAGATCTGCTTTTTGCTTGTACTGGGTCTCTCTGG
TTAGACCAGATCTGAGCCTGGGAGCTCTCTGGCTAACTAGGGAACCCACTGCTTAAGCCTCAATAAAGCT
TGCCTTGAGTGCTTCAAGTAGTGTGTGCCCGTCTGTTGTGTGACTCTGGTAACTAGAGATCCCTCAGACC
CTTTTAGTCAGTGTGGAAAATCTCTAGCAGTACGTATAGTAGTTCATGTCATCTTATTATTCAGTATTTA
TAACTTGCAAAGAAATGAATATCAGAGAGTGAGAGGAACTTGTTTATTGCAGCTTATAATGGTTACAAAT
AAAGCAATAGCATCACAAATTTCACAAATAAAGCATTTTTTTCACTGCATTCTAGTTGTGGTTTGTCCAA
ACTCATCAATGTATCTTATCATGTCTGGCTCTAGCTATCCCGCCCCTAACTCCGCCCATCCCGCCCCTAA
CTCCGCCCAGTTCCGCCCATTCTCCGCCCCATGGCTGACTAATTTTTTTTATTTATGCAGAGGCCGAGGC
CGCCTCGGCCTCTGAGCTATTCCAGAAGTAGTGAGGAGGCTTTTTTGGAGGCCTAGGGACGTACCCAATT
CGCCCTATAGTGAGTCGTATTACGCGCGCTCACTGGCCGTCGTTTTACAACGTCGTGACTGGGAAAACCC
TGGCGTTACCCAACTTAATCGCCTTGCAGCACATCCCCCTTTCGCCAGCTGGCGTAATAGCGAAGAGGCC
CGCACCGATCGCCCTTCCCAACAGTTGCGCAGCCTGAATGGCGAATGGG
[124 nt withheld, positions 8240-8363]
C
[91 nt withheld, positions 8365-8455]
A
[49 nt withheld, positions 8457-8505]
CCTTTGACGTTGGAGTCCACGTTCTTT
[37 nt withheld, positions 8533-8569]
ACCCTATCTCGGTCTATTCTTTTGATTTATAAGGGATTTTGCCGATTTCGGCCTATTGGTTAAAAAATGA
GCTGATTTAACAAAAATTTAACGCGAATTTTAACAAAATATTAACGCTTACAATTTAGGTGGCACTTTTC
GGGGAAATGTGCGCGGAACCCCTATTTGTTTATTTTTCTAAATACATTCAAATATGTATCCGCTCATGAG
ACAATAACCCTGATAAATGCTTCAATAATATTGAAAAAGGAAGAGTATGAGTATTCAACATTTCCGTGTC
GCCCTTATTCCCTTTTTTGCGGCATTTTGCCTTCCTGTTTTTGCTCACCCAGAAACGCTGGTGAAAGTAA
AAGATGCTGAAGATCAGTTGGGTGCACGAGTGGGTTACATCGAACTGGATCTCAACAGCGGTAAGATCCT
TGAGAGTTTTCGCCCCGAAGAACGTTTTCCAATGATGAGCACTTTTAAAGTTCTGCTATGTGGCGCGGTA
TTATCCCGTATTGACGCCGGGCAAGAGCAACTCGGTCGCCGCATACACTATTCTCAGAATGACTTGGTTG
AGTACTCACCAGTCACAGAAAAGCATCTTACGGATGGCATGACAGTAAGAGAATTATGCAGTGCTGCCAT
AACCATGAGTGATAACACTGCGGCCAACTTACTTCTGACAACGATCGGAGGACCGAAGGAGCTAACCGCT
TTTTTGCACAACATGGGGGATCATGTAACTCGCCTTGATCGTTGGGAACCGGAGCTGAATGAAGCCATAC
CAAACGACGAGCGTGACACCACGATGCCTGTAGCAATGGCAACAACGTTGCGCAAACTATTAACTGGCGA
ACTACTTACTCTAGCTTCCCGGCAACAATTAATAGACTGGATGGAGGCGGATAAAGTTGCAGGACCACTT
CTGCGCTCGGCCCTTCCGGCTGGCTGGTTTATTGCTGATAAATCTGGAGCCGGTGAGCGTGGGTCTCGCG
GTATCATTGCAGCACTGGGGCCAGATGGTAAGCCCTCCCGTATCGTAGTTATCTACACGACGGGGAGTCA
GGCAACTATGGATGAACGAAATAGACAGATCGCTGAGATAGGTGCCTCACTGATTAAGCATTGGTAACTG
TCAGACCAAGTTTACTCATATATACTTTAGATTGATTTAAAACTTCATTTTTAATTTAAAAGGATCTAGG
TGAAGATCCTTTTTGATAATCTCATGACCAAAATCCCTTAACGTGAGTTTTCGTTCCACTGAGCGTCAGA
CCCCGTAGAAAAGATCAAAGGATCTTCTTGAGATCCTTTTTTTCTGCGCGTAATCTGCTGCTTGCAAACA
AAAAAACCACCGCTACCAGCGGTGGTTTGTTTGCCGGATCAAGAGCTACCAACTCTTTTTCCGAAGGTAA
CTGGCTTCAGCAGAGCGCAGATACCAAATACTGTTCTTCTAGTGTAGCCGTAGTTAGGCCACCACTTCAA
GAACTCTGTAGCACCGCCTACATACCTCGCTCTGCTAATCCTGTTACCAGTGGCTGCTGCCAGTGGCGAT
AAGTCGTGTCTTACCGGGTTGGACTCAAGACGATAGTTACCGGATAAGGCGCAGCGGTCGGGCTGAACGG
GGGGTTCGTGCACACAGCCCAGCTTGGAGCGAACGACCTACACCGAACTGAGATACCTACAGCGTGAGCT
ATGAGAAAGCGCCACGCTTCCCGAAGGGAGAAAGGCGGACAGGTATCCGGTAAGCGGCAGGGTCGGAACA
GGAGAGCGCACGAGGGAGCTTCCAGGGGGAAACGCCTGGTATCTTTATAGTCCTGTCGGGTTTCGCCACC
TCTGACTTGAGCGTCGATTTTTGTGATGCTCGTCAGGGGGGCGGAGCCTATGGAAAAACGCCAGCAACGC
GGCCTTTTTACGGTTCCTGGCCTTTTGCTGGCCTTTTGCTCACATGTTCTTTCCTGCGTTATCCCCTGAT
TCTGTGGATAACCGTATTACCGCCTTTGAGTGAGCTGATACCGCTCGCCGCAGCCGAACGACCGAGCGCA
GCGAGTCAGTGAGCGAGGAAGCGGAAGAGCGCCCAATACGCAAACCGCCTCTCCCCGCGCGTTGGCCGAT
TCATTAATGCAGCTGGCACGACAGGTTTCCCGACTGGAAAGCGGGCAGTGAGCGCAACGCAATTAATGTG
AGTTAGCTCACTCATTAGGCACCCCAGGCTTTACACTTTATGCTTCCGGCTCGTATGTTGTGTGGAATTG
TGAGCGGATAACAATTTCACACAGGAAACAGCTATGACCATGATTACGCCAAGCGCGCAATTAACCCTCA
CTAAAGGGAACAAAAGCTGGAGCTGCAAGC
