>Addgene plasmid #142107 | TFORF2489 | depositor partial sequence | sequence record 278458 | Insert
ACCGCCACCATGTCGTTCAGTGAAATGAACCGCAGGACGCTGGCGTTCCGAGGAGGCGGGTTGGTCACCG
CTAGCGGCGGCGGCTCCACGAACAATAACGCTGGCGGGGAGGCCTCAGCTTGGCCTCCGCAGCCCCAGCC
GAGACAGCCCCCGCCGCCAGCGCCGCCCGCGCTTCAGCCGCCTAATGGGCGGGGGGCCGACGAGGAAGTG
GAATTGGAGGGCCTGGAGCCCCAAGACCTGGAGGCCTCCGCCGGGCCGGCCGCCGGCGCCGCCGAGGAAG
CCAAGGAGTTGCTGCTCCCCCAAGACGCGGGCGGCCCCACCTCGCTTGGCGGTGGCGCGGGGGGCCCCCT
GCTAGCGGAAAGGAACCGTCGGACTCTGGCCTTCCGAGGCGGCGGCGGCGGGGGTCTCGGCAACAATGGC
AGTAGCCGCGGCCGCCCCGAGACCTCGGTGTGGCCCTTGAGGCATTTCAATGGGCGAGGGCCGGCGACTG
TGGATCTGGAGCTGGACGCGCTGGAGGGGAAGGAGTTGATGCAGGACGGCGCGTCCCTGAGCGACAGCAC
CGAGGACGAGGAGGAGGGGGCGAGCCTGGGCGACGGCAGCGGGGCGGAAGGCGGCAGCTGCAGCAGCAGC
AGGCGGTCGGGCGGCGATGGCGGGGACGAAGTGGAGGGCAGCGGTGTGGGAGCTGGCGAAGGAGAGACTG
TCCAGCACTTCCCGCTCGCGCGGCCCAAGTCTCTAATGCAGAAGCTCCAATGCTCCTTCCAGACCTCCTG
GCTCAAGGACTTTCCCTGGCTGCGCTATTCCAAGGATACTGGTCTTATGTCTTGCGGCTGGTGCCAAAAG
ACCCCTGCAGATGGGGGAAGCGTGGACCTTCCCCCAGTGGGGCATGATGAGCTTTCGCGAGGGACCCGCA
ACTACAAGAAAACCCTCCTCCTGAGGCACCACGTCTCTACCGAGCACAAACTCCACGAAGCCAACGCCCA
GGAGTCAGAAATACCATCAGAGGAGGGGTACTGTGACTTTAATAGTAGGCCAAATGAGAACTCTTATTGC
TATCAACTTCTGCGACAACTAAATGAACAGAGAAAGAAAGGTATTCTTTGTGATGTCAGCATTGTGGTAA
GCGGAAAAATCTTCAAAGCTCATAAGAACATCCTGGTTGCAGGCAGCCGTTTCTTTAAGACTTTATATTG
CTTTTCAAACAAAGAAAGCCCTAACCAAAACAATACTACCCACTTAGATATTGCTGCAGTTCAAGGTTTT
TCAGTCATCTTGGACTTCTTGTATTCTGGTAACCTGGTGCTCACAAGCCAAAATGCCATTGAAGTTATGA
CCGTGGCCAGCTATCTTCAAATGAGTGAAGTTGTTCAAACTTGCCGAAATTTCATTAAAGATGCCTTAAA
TATAAGCATTAAATCAGAAGCTCCAGAGTCTGTAGTTGTGGACTATAATAATAGAAAACCAGTTAATAGA
GATGGTCTGTCTTCATCACGGGATCAAAAAATTGCCAGTTTTTGGGCAACACGGAATCTTACCAATTTGG
CAAGTAATGTAAAGATTGAAAATGATGGTTGTAATGTCGACGAGGGCCAAATAGAAAACTACCAAATGAA
TGACAGTAGTTGGGTCCAGGATGGATCTCCTGAAATGGCTGAAAATGAATCTGAAGGTCAAACAAAAGTG
TTTATTTGGAATAATATGGGCTCCCAGGGAATTCAAGAGACTGGCAAAACAAGGAGGAAAAACCAAACTA
CAAAAAGATTTATTTATAATATTCCACCTAATAATGAAACGAATTTAGAAGATTGCTCAGTAATGCAGCC
ACCTGTTGCCTATCCAGAAGAAAATACACTACTCATCAAGGAAGAACCAGATTTAGATGGTGCTCTACTC
TCGGGGCCAGATGGTGATAGGAATGTGAATGCAAATTTATTGGCTGAAGCTGGCACTAGTCAAGATGGAG
GTGATGCTGGTACTTCACATGATTTCAAGTATGGTTTGATGCCTGGTGCTTCAAATGATTTCAAGTATGG
ATTATTGCCAGAATCTTGGCCAAAACAAGAAACCTGGGAAAATGGTGAATCATCTCTAATCATGAACAAG
TTAAAATGCCCTCATTGTAGCTATGTAGCCAAATACAGACGAACACTAAAAAGGCACTTGCTCATTCACA
CAGGAGTGAGATCATTTAGCTGTGATATTTGTGGAAAACTGTTTACTCGAAGAGAACATGTAAAAAGACA
TTCCCTGGTGCATAAAAAGGATAAAAAATACAAATGTATGGTGTGTAAGAAGATCTTCATGTTAGCAGCC
AGTGTTGGAATAAGACATGGATCTCGACGTTATGGTGTTTGTGTAGACTGTGCAGATAAATCACAGCCAG
GAGGGCAAGAAGGTGTAGATCAGGGACAGGATACAGAATTCCCTCGGGATGAAGAATACGAGGAGAATGA
AGTAGGAGAAGCTGATGAAGAGCTAGTTGATGATGGAGAAGATCAGAATGATCCCTCTCGATGGGATGAA
TCAGGAGAAGTTTGTATGTCTCTAGATGATTAGTAATGAACTAGTCCGTAACTTGAAAGTATTTCGATTT
CTTGGCTTTATATATCTTGTGGAAAGGACGACTTATATCCTAGGCTCCGACCGCT
