>Addgene plasmid #142107 | TFORF2489 | depositor partial sequence | sequence record 278459 | Barcode
CTTATATCCTAGGCTCCGACCGCT
